>Addgene plasmid #131226 | psPAX2-D64V-NC-COM | addgene full sequence | sequence record 259289 | Addgene NGS Result
GGTCGACATTGATTATTGACTAGTTATTAATAGTAATCAATTACGGGGTCATTAGTTCATAGCCCATATA
TGGAGTTCCGCGTTACATAACTTACGGTAAATGGCCCGCCTGGCTGACCGCCCAACGACCCCCGCCCATT
GACGTCAATAATGACGTATGTTCCCATAGTAACGCCAATAGGGACTTTCCATTGACGTCAATGGGTGGAG
TATTTACGGTAAACTGCCCACTTGGCAGTACATCAAGTGTATCATATGCCAAGTACGCCCCCTATTGACG
TCAATGACGGTAAATGGCCCGCCTGGCATTATGCCCAGTACATGACCTTATGGGACTTTCCTACTTGGCA
GTACATCTACGTATTAGTCATCGCTATTACCATGGTCGAGGTGAGCCCCACGTTCTGCTTCACTCTCCCC
ATCTCCCCCCCCTCCCCACCCCCAATTTTGTATTTATTTATTTTTTAATTATTTTGTGCAGCGATGGGGG
CGGGGGGGGGGGGGGSGCGCGCCRGGSGGGGSGGGGSGGGGSGRGGGGSGGGGSGGGGSGRGGCGGAGAG
GTGCGGCGGCAGCCAATCAGAGCGGCGCGCTCCGAAAGTTTCCTTTTATGGCGAGGCGGCGGCGGCGGCG
GCCCTATAAAAAGCGAAGCGCGCGGCGGGCGGGAGTCGCTGCGCGCTGCCTTCGCCCCGTGCCCCGCTCC
GCCGCCGCCTCGCGCCGCCCGCCCCGGCTCTGACTGACCGCGTTACTCCCACAGGTGAGCGGGCGGGACG
GCCCTTCTCCTCCGGGCTGTAATTAGCGCTTGGTTTAATGACGGCTTGTTTCTTTTCTGTGGCTGCGTGA
AAGCCTTGAGGGGCTCCGGGAGGGCCCTTTGTGCGGGGGGAGCGGCTCGGGGGGTGCGTGCGTGTGTGTG
TGCGTGGGGAGCGCCGCGTGCGGCTCCGCGCTGCCCGGCGGCTGTGAGCGCTGCGGGCGCGGCGCGGGGC
TTTGTGCGCTCCGCAGTGTGCGCGAGGGGAGCGCGGCCGGGGGCGGTGCCCCGCGGTGCGGGGGGGGCTG
CGAGGGGAACAAAGGCTGCGTGCGGGGTGTGTGCGTGGGGGGGTGAGCAGGGGGTGTGGGCGCGTCGGTC
GGGCTGCAACCCCCCCTGCACCCCCCTCCCCGAGTTGCTGAGCACGGCCCGGCTTCGGGTGCGGGGCTCC
GTACGGGGCGTGGCGCGGGGCTCGCCGTGCCGGGCGGGGGGTGGCGGCAGGTGGGGGTGCCGGGCGGGGC
GGGGCCGCCTCGGGCCGGGGAGGGCTCGGGGGAGGGGCGCGGCGGCCCCCGGAGCGCCGGCGGCTGTCGA
GGCGCGGCGAGCCGCAGCCATTGCCTTTTATGGTAATCGTGCGAGAGGGCGCAGGGACTTCCTTTGTCCC
AAATCTGTGCGGAGCCGAAATCTGGGAGGCGCCGCCGCACCCCCTCTAGCGGGCGCGGGGCGAAGCGGTG
CGGCGCCGGCAGGAAGGAAATGGGCGGGGAGGGCCTTCGTGCGTCGCCGCGCCGCCGTCCCCTTCTCCCT
CTCCAGCCTCGGGGCTGTCCGCGGGGGGACGGCTGCCTTCGGGGGGGACGGGGCAGGGCGGGGTTCGGCT
TCTGGCGTGTGACCGGCGGCTCTAGAGCCTCTGCTAACCATGTTCATGCCTTCTTCTTTTTCCTACAGCT
CCTGGGCAACGTGCTGGTTATTGTGCTGTCTCATCATTTTGGCAAAGAATTCGGGCCGCGTTGACGCGCA
CGGCAAGAGGCGAGGGGCGGCGACTGGTGAGAGATGGGTGCGAGAGCGTCAGTATTAAGCGGGGGAGAAT
TAGATCGATGGGAAAAAATTCGGTTAAGGCCAGGGGGAAAGAAAAAATATAAATTAAAACATATAGTATG
GGCAAGCAGGGAGCTAGAACGATTCGCAGTTAATCCTGGCCTGTTAGAAACATCAGAAGGCTGTAGACAA
ATACTGGGACAGCTACAACCATCCCTTCAGACAGGATCAGAAGAACTTAGATCATTATATAATACAGTAG
CAACCCTCTATTGTGTGCATCAAAGGATAGAGATAAAAGACACCAAGGAAGCTTTAGACAAGATAGAGGA
AGAGCAAAACAAAAGTAAGAAAAAAGCACAGCAAGCAGCAGCTGACACAGGACACAGCAATCAGGTCAGC
CAAAATTACCCTATAGTGCAGAACATCCAGGGGCAAATGGTACATCAGGCCATATCACCTAGAACTTTAA
ATGCATGGGTAAAAGTAGTAGAAGAGAAGGCTTTCAGCCCAGAAGTGATACCCATGTTTTCAGCATTATC
AGAAGGAGCCACCCCACAAGATTTAAACACCATGCTAAACACAGTGGGGGGACATCAAGCAGCCATGCAA
ATGTTAAAAGAGACCATCAATGAGGAAGCTGCAGAATGGGATAGAGTGCATCCAGTGCATGCAGGGCCTA
TTGCACCAGGCCAGATGAGAGAACCAAGGGGAAGTGACATAGCAGGAACTACTAGTACCCTTCAGGAACA
AATAGGATGGATGACACATAATCCACCTATCCCAGTAGGAGAAATCTATAAAAGATGGATAATCCTGGGA
TTAAATAAAATAGTAAGAATGTATAGCCCT
[222 nt withheld, positions 2621-2842]
GGGGGACCCGGCCATAAAGCAAGAGTTTTGGCTGAAGCAATGAGCCAAGTAACAAATCCAGCTACCATAA
TGATACAGAAAGGCAATTTTAGGAACCAAAGAAAGACTGTTAAGTGTTTCAATTGTGGCAAAGAAGGGCA
CATAGCCAAAAATTGCAGGGCCCCTAGGAAAAAGGGCTGTTGGAAATGTGGAAAGGAAGGACACCAAATG
AAAGATTGTTCCGGTGGAGGTGGATCCATGGCTTCTAACTTTACTCAGTTCGTTCTCGTCGACAATGGCG
GAACTGGCGACGTGATGAAATCAATTCGCTGTAAAAACTGCAACAAACTGTTATTTAAGGCGGATTCCTT
TGATCACATTGAAATCAGGTGTCCGCGTTGCAAACGTCACATCATAATGCTGAATGCCTGCGAGCATCCC
ACGGAGAAACATTGTGGGAAAAGAGAAAAAATCACGCATTCTGACGAAACCGTGCGTTATGGCGGTCACA
ACTCCGGAGGTGGAGGTGGAACTGAGAGACAGGCTAATTTTTTAGGGAAGATCTGGCCTTCCCACAAGGG
AAGGCCAGGGAATTTTCTTCAGAGCAGACCAGAGCCAACAGCCCCACCAGAAGAGAGCTTCAGGTTTGGG
GAAGAGACAACAACTCCCTCTCAGAAGCAGGAGCCGATAGACAAGGAACTGTATCCTTTAGCTTCCCTCA
GATCACTCTTTGGCAGCGACCCCTCGTCACAATAAAGATAGGGGGGCAATTAAAGGAAGCTCTATTAGAT
ACAGGAGCAGATGATACAGTATTAGAAGAAATGAATTTGCCAGGAAGATGGAAACCAAAAATGATAGGGG
GAATTGGAGGTTTTATCAAAGTAAGACAGTATGATCAGATACTCATAGAAATCTGCGGACATAAAGCTAT
AGGTACAGTATTAGTAGGACCTACACCTGTCAACATAATTGGAAGAAATCTGTTGACTCAGATTGGCTGC
ACTTTAAATTTTCCCATTAGTCCTATTGAGACTGTACCAGTAAAATTAAAGCCAGGAATGGATGGCCCAA
AAGTTAAACAATGGCCATTGACAGAAGAAAAAATAAAAGCATTAGTAGAAATTTGTACAGAAATGGAAAA
GGAAGGAAAAATTTCAAAAATTGGGCCTGAAAATCCATACAATACTCCAGTATTTGCCATAAAGAAAAAA
GACAGTACTAAATGGAGAAAATTAGTAGATTTCAGAGAACTTAATAAGAGAACTCAAGATTTCTGGGAAG
TTCAATTAGGAATACCACATCCTGCAGGGTTAAAACAGAAAAAATCAGTAACAGTACTGGATGTGGGCGA
TGCATATTTTTCAGTTCCCTTAGATAAAGACTTCAGGAAGTATACTGCATTTACCATACCTAGTATAAAC
AATGAGACACCAGGGATTAGATATCAGTACAATGTGCTTCCACAGGGATGGAAAGGATCACCAGCAATAT
TCCAGTGTAGCATGACAAAAATCTTAGAGCCTTTTAGAAAACAAAATCCAGACATAGTCATCTATCAATA
CATGGATGATTTGTATGTAGGATCTGACTTAGAAATAGGGCAGCATAGAACAAAAATAGAGGAACTGAGA
CAACATCTGTTGAGGTGGGGATTTACCACACCAGACAAAAAACATCAGAAAGAACCTCCATTCCTTTGGA
TGGGTTATGAACTCCATCCTGATAAATGGACAGTACAGCCTATAGTGCTGCCAGAAAAGGACAGCTGGAC
TGTCAATGACATACAGAAATTAGTGGGAAAATTGAATTGGGCAAGTCAGATTTATGCAGGGATTAAAGTA
AGGCAATTATGTAAACTTCTTAGGGGAACCAAAGCACTAACAGAAGTAGTACCACTAACAGAAGAAGCAG
AGCTAGAACTGGCAGAAAACAGGGAGATTCTAAAAGAACCGGTACATGGAGTGTATTATGACCCATCAAA
AGACTTAATAGCAGAAATACAGAAGCAGGGGCAAGGCCAATGGACATATCAAATTTATCAAGAGCCATTT
AAAAATCTGAAAACAGGAAAGTATGCAAGAATGAAGGGTGCCCACACTAATGATGTGAAACAATTAACAG
AGGCAGTACAAAAAATAGCCACAGAAAGCATAGTAATATGGGGAAAGACTCCTAAATTTAAATTACCCAT
ACAAAAGGAAACATGGGAAGCATGGTGGACAGAGTATTGGCAAGCCACCTGGATTCCTGAGTGGGAGTTT
GTCAATACCCCTCCCTTAGTGAAGTTATGGTACCAGTTAGAGAAAGAACCCATAATAGGAGCAGAAACTT
TCTATGTAGATGGGGCAGCCAATAGGGAAACTAAATTAGGAAAAGCAGGATATGTAACTGACAGAGGAAG
ACAAAAAGTTGTCCCCCTAACGGACACAACAAATCAGAAGACTGAGTTACAAGCAATTCATCTAGCTTTG
CAGGATTCGGGATTAGAAGTAAACATAGTGACAGACTCACAATATGCATTGGGAATCATTCAAGCACAAC
CAGATAAGAGTGAATCAGAGTTAGTCAGTCAAATAATAGAGCAGTTAATAAAAAAGGAAAAAGTCTACCT
GGCATGGGTACCAGCACACAAAGGAATTGGAGGAAATGAACAAGTAGATAAATTGGTCAGTGCTGGAATC
AGGAAAGTACTATTTTTAGATGGAATAGATAAGGCCCAAGAAGAACATGAGAAATATCACAGTAATTGGA
GAGCAATGGCTAGTGATTTTAACCTACCACCTGTAGTAGCAAAAGAAATAGTAGCCAGCTGTGATAAATG
TCAGCTAAAAGGGGAAGCCATGCATGGACAAGTAGACTGTAGCCCAGGAATATGGCAGCTAGTTTGTACA
CATTTAGAAGGAAAAGTTATCTTGGTAGCAGTTCATGTAGCCAGTGGATATATAGAAGCAGAAGTAATTC
CAGCAGAGACAGGGCAAGAAACAGCATACTTCCTCTTAAAATTAGCAGGAAGATGGCCAGTAAAAACAGT
ACATACAGACAATGGCAGCAATTTCACCAGTACTACAGTTAAGGCCGCCTGTTGGTGGGCGGGGATCAAG
CAGGAATTTGGCATTCCCTACAATCCCCAAAGTCAAGGAGTAATAGAATCTATGAATAAAGAATTAAAGA
AAATTATAGGACAGGTAAGAGATCAGGCTGAACATCTTAAGACAGCAGTACAAATGGCAGTATTCATCCA
CAATTTTAAAAGAAAAGGGGGGATTGGGGGGTACAGTGCAGGGGAAAGAATAGTAGACATAATAGCAACA
GACATACAAACTAAAGAATTACAAAAACAAATTACAAAAATTCAAAATTTTCGGGTTTATTACAGGGACA
GCAGAGATCCAGTTTGGAAAGGACCAGCAAAGCTCCTCTGGAAAGGTGAAGGGGCAGTAGTAATACAAGA
TAATAGTGACATAAAAGTAGTGCCAAGAAGAAAAGCAAAGATCATCAGGGATTATGGAAAACAGATGGCA
GGTGATGATTGTGTGGCAAGTAGACAGGATGAGGATTAACACATGGAATTCTGCAACAACTGCTGTTTAT
CCATTTCAGAATTGGGTGTCGACATAGCAGAATAGGCGTTACTCGACAGAGGAGAGCAAGAAATGGAGCC
AGTAGATCCTAGACTAGAGCCCTGGAAGCATCCAGGAAGTCAGCCTAAAACTGCTTGTACCAATTGCTAT
TGTAAAAAGTGTTGCTTTCATTGCCAAGTTTGTTTCATGACAAAAGCCTTAGGCATCTCCTATGGCAGGA
AGAAGCGGAGACAGCGACGAAGAGCTCATCAGAACAGTCAGACTCATCAAGCTTCTCTATCAAAGCAGTA
AGTAGTACATGTAATGCAACCTATAATAGTAGCAATAGTAGCATTAGTAGTAGCAATAATAATAGCAATA
GTTGTGTGGTCCATAGTAATCATAGAATATAGGAAAATGGCCGCTGATCTTCAGACCTGGAGGAGGAGAT
ATGAGGGACAATTGGAGAAGTGAATTATATAAATATAAAGTAGTAAAAATTGAACCATTAGGAGTAGCAC
CCACCAAGGCAAAGAGAAGAGTGGTGCAGAGAGAAAAAAGAGCAGTGGGAATAGGAGCTTTGTTCCTTGG
GTTCTTGGGAGCAGCAGGAAGCACTATGGGCGCAGCGTCAATGACGCTGACGGTACAGGCCAGACAATTA
TTGTCTGGTATAGTGCAGCAGCAGAACAATTTGCTGAGGGCTATTGAGGCGCAACAGCATCTGTTGCAAC
TCACAGTCTGGGGCATCAAGCAGCTCCAGGCAAGAATCCTGGCTGTGGAAAGATACCTAAAGGATCAACA
GCTCCTGGGGATTTGGGGTTGCTCTGGAAAACTCATTTGCACCACTGCTGTGCCTTGGAATGCTAGTTGG
AGTAATAAATCTCTGGAACAGATTTGGAATCACACGACCTGGATGGAGTGGGACAGAGAAATTAACAATT
ACACAAGCTTAATACACTCCTTAATTGAAGAATCGCAAAACCAGCAAGAAAAGAATGAACAAGAATTATT
GGAATTAGATAAATGGGCAAGTTTGTGGAATTGGTTTAACATAACAAATTGGCTGTGGTATATAAAATTA
TTCATAATGATAGTAGGAGGCTTGGTAGGTTTAAGAATAGTTTTTGCTGTACTTTCTATAGTGAATAGAG
TTAGGCAGGGATATTCACCATTATCGTTTCAGACCCACCTCCCAACCCCGAGGGGACCCGACAGGCCCGA
AGGAATAGAAGAAGAAGGTGGAGAGAGAGACAGAGACAGATCCATTCGATTAGTGAACGGATCCTTGGCA
CTTATCTGGGACGATCTGCGGAGCCTGTGCCTCTTCAGCTACCACCGCTTGAGAGACTTACTCTTGATTG
TAACGAGGATTGTGGAACTTCTGGGACGCAGGGGGTGGGAAGCCCTCAAATATTGGTGGAATCTCCTACA
ATATTGGAGTCAGGAGCTAAAGAATAGTGCTGTTAGCTTGCTCAATGCCACAGCCATAGCAGTAGCTGAG
GGGACAGATAGGGTTATAGAAGTAGTACAAGGAGCTTGTAGAGCTATTCGCCACATACCTAGAAGAATAA
GACAGGGCTTGGAAAGGATTTTGCTATAAGCTCGAAACAACCGGTACCTCTAGAACTATAGCTAGCAGAT
CTTTTTCCCTCTGCCAAAAATTATGGGGACATCATGAAGCCCCTTGAGCATCTGACTTCTGGCTAATAAA
GGAAATTTATTTTCATTGCAATAGTGTGTTGGAATTTTTTGTGTCTCTCACTCGGAAGGACATATGGGAG
GGCAAATCATTTAAAACATCAGAATGAGTATTTGGTTTAGAGTTTGGCAACATATGCCCATATGCTGGCT
GCCATGAACAAAGGTTGGCTATAAAGAGGTCATCAGTATATGAAACAGCCCCCTGCTGTCCATTCCTTAT
TCCATAGAAAAGCCTTGACTTGAGGTTAGATTTTTTTTATATTTTGTTTTGTGTTATTTTTTTCTTTAAC
ATCCCTAAAATTTTCCTTACATGTTTTACTAGCCAGATTTTTCCTCCTCTCCTGACTACTCCCAGTCATA
GCTGTCCCTCTTCTCTTATGGAGATCCCTCGACCTGCAGCCCAAGCTTGGCGTAATCATGGTCATAGCTG
TTTCCTGTGTGAAATTGTTATCCGCTCACAATTCCACACAACATACGAGCCGGAAGCATAAAGTGTAAAG
CCTGGGGTGCCTAATGAGTGAGCTAACTCACATTAATTGCGTTGCGCTCACTGCCCGCTTTCCAGTCGGG
AAACCTGTCGTGCCAGCGGATCCGCATCTCAATTAGTCAGCAACCATAGTCCCGCCCCTAACTCCGCCCA
TCCCGCCCCTAACTCCGCCCAGTTCCGCCCATTCTCCGCCCCATGGCTGACTAATTTTTTTTATTTATGC
AGAGGCCGAGGCCGCCTCGGCCTCTGAGCTATTCCAGAAGTAGTGAGGAGGCTTTTTTGGAGGCCTAGGC
TTTTGCAAAAAGCTAACTTGTTTATTGCAGCTTATAATGGTTACAAATAAAGCAATAGCATCACAAATTT
CACAAATAAAGCATTTTTTTCACTGCATTCTAGTTGTGGTTTGTCCAAACTCATCAATGTATCTTATCAT
GTCTGGATCCGCTGCATTAATGAATCGGCCAACGCGCGGGGAGAGGCGGTTTGCGTATTGGGCGCTCTTC
CGCTTCCTCGCTCACTGACTCGCTGCGCTCGGTCGTTCGGCTGCGGCGAGCGGTATCAGCTCACTCAAAG
GCGGTAATACGGTTATCCACAGAATCAGGGGATAACGCAGGAAAGAACATGTGAGCAAAAGGCCAGCAAA
AGGCCAGGAACCGTAAAAAGGCCGCGTTGCTGGCGTTTTTCCATAGGCTCCGCCCCCCTGACGAGCATCA
CAAAAATCGACGCTCAAGTCAGAGGTGGCGAAACCCGACAGGACTATAAAGATACCAGGCGTTTCCCCCT
GGAAGCTCCCTCGTGCGCTCTCCTGTTCCGACCCTGCCGCTTACCGGATACCTGTCCGCCTTTCTCCCTT
CGGGAAGCGTGGCGCTTTCTCATAGCTCACGCTGTAGGTATCTCAGTTCGGTGTAGGTCGTTCGCTCCAA
GCTGGGCTGTGTGCACGAACCCCCCGTTCAGCCCGACCGCTGCGCCTTATCCGGTAACTATCGTCTTGAG
TCCAACCCGGTAAGACACGACTTATCGCCACTGGCAGCAGCCACTGGTAACAGGATTAGCAGAGCGAGGT
ATGTAGGCGGTGCTACAGAGTTCTTGAAGTGGTGGCCTAACTACGGCTACACTAGAAGAACAGTATTTGG
TATCTGCGCTCTGCTGAAGCCAGTTACCTTCGGAAAAAGAGTTGGTAGCTCTTGATCCGGCAAACAAACC
ACCGCTGGTAGCGGTGGTTTTTTTGTTTGCAAGCAGCAGATTACGCGCAGAAAAAAAGGATCTCAAGAAG
ATCCTTTGATCTTTTCTACGGGGTCTGACGCTCAGTGGAACGAAAACTCACGTTAAGGGATTTTGGTCAT
GAGATTATCAAAAAGGATCTTCACCTAGATCCTTTTAAATTAAAAATGAAGTTTTAAATCAATCTAAAGT
ATATATGAGTAAACTTGGTCTGACAGTTACCAATGCTTAATCAGTGAGGCACCTATCTCAGCGATCTGTC
TATTTCGTTCATCCATAGTTGCCTGACTCCCCGTCGTGTAGATAACTACGATACGGGAGGGCTTACCATC
TGGCCCCAGTGCTGCAATGATACCGCGAGACCCACGCTCACCGGCTCCAGATTTATCAGCAATAAACCAG
CCAGCCGGAAGGGCCGAGCGCAGAAGTGGTCCTGCAACTTTATCCGCCTCCATCCAGTCTATTAATTGTT
GCCGGGAAGCTAGAGTAAGTAGTTCGCCAGTTAATAGTTTGCGCAACGTTGTTGCCATTGCTACAGGCAT
CGTGGTGTCACGCTCGTCGTTTGGTATGGCTTCATTCAGCTCCGGTTCCCAACGATCAAGGCGAGTTACA
TGATCCCCCATGTTGTGCAAAAAAGCGGTTAGCTCCTTCGGTCCTCCGATCGTTGTCAGAAGTAAGTTGG
CCGCAGTGTTATCACTCATGGTTATGGCAGCACTGCATAATTCTCTTACTGTCATGCCATCCGTAAGATG
CTTTTCTGTGACTGGTGAGTACTCAACCAAGTCATTCTGAGAATAGTGTATGCGGCGACCGAGTTGCTCT
TGCCCGGCGTCAATACGGGATAATACCGCGCCACATAGCAGAACTTTAAAAGTGCTCATCATTGGAAAAC
GTTCTTCGGGGCGAAAACTCTCAAGGATCTTACCGCTGTTGAGATCCAGTTCGATGTAACCCACTCGTGC
ACCCAACTGATCTTCAGCATCTTTTACTTTCACCAGCGTTTCTGGGTGAGCAAAAACAGGAAGGCAAAAT
GCCGCAAAAAAGGGAATAAGGGCGACACGGAAATGTTGAATACTCATACTCTTCCTTTTTCAATATTATT
GAAGCATTTATCAGGGTTATTGTCTCATGAGCGGATACATATTTGAATGTATTTAGAAAAATAAACAAAT
AGGGGTTCCGCGCACATTTCCCCGAAAAGTGCCACCTG
Features (pLannotate 1.2.2; 26 found; start..end, strand, type, name):
      5..384     +  enhancer       CMV enhancer: human cytomegalovirus immediate early enhancer
    386..661     +  promoter       chicken β-actin promoter: No description available
    662..1678    +  intron         chimeric intron: chimera between introns from chicken β-actin and rabbit β-globin
   1676..1741    +  CDS            HBB (fragment): HBB_LEPEU - Experimental evidence at protein level: Swiss-Prot protein existence level 1. Involved in oxygen transport from the lung to the various peripheral tissues. From Lepus europaeus (European hare).
   1745..1781    +  misc_feature   HIV-1 Ψ (fragment): packaging signal of human immunodeficiency virus type 1
   1784..3061    +  CDS            HIV-1 gag (fragment) (sequence partly withheld): gag protein from human immunodeficiency virus 1; gag
   3083..3137    +  CDS            MS2-N55K (fragment): bacteriophage MS2 coat protein binds with high affinity to a specific stem-loop structure in the viral RNA (Lim et al., 1994)
   3137..3322    +  CDS            com: COM_BPMU - Experimental evidence at protein level: Swiss-Prot protein existence level 1. Trans-acting positive regulator required for mom mRNA translation. Binds the com-mom mRNA 5' and destabilizes a translation inhibition stem to expose mom translation start signals. From Escherichia phage Mu (Bacteriophage Mu).
   3370..6381    +  CDS            HIV-1 pol: pol protein from human immunodeficiency virus 1; pol
   6390..6488    +  CDS            vpr (fragment): VPR_HV19N - Protein inferred from homology: Swiss-Prot protein existence level 3. During virus entry, plays a role in the transport of the viral pre-integration (PIC) complex to the host nucleus. This function is crucial for viral infection of non-dividing macrophages. May act directly at the nuclear pore complex, by binding nucleoporins phenylalanine-glycine (FG)-repeat regions. From Human immunodeficiency virus type 1 group M subtype G (isolate 92NG083) (HIV-1).
   6475..6690    +  CDS            tat (fragment): TAT_HV1H2 - Experimental evidence at protein level: Swiss-Prot protein existence level 1. Extracellular circulating Tat can be endocytosed by surrounding uninfected cells via the binding to several surface receptors such as CD26, CXCR4, heparan sulfate proteoglycans (HSPG) or LDLR. Neurons are rarely infected, but they internalize Tat via their LDLR. Through its interaction with nuclear HATs, Tat is potentially able to control the acetylation-dependent cellular gene expression. Modulates the expression of many cellular genes involved in cell survival, proliferation or in coding for cytokines o
   6706..6801    +  CDS            vpu (fragment): VPU_HV1B1 - Experimental evidence at protein level: Swiss-Prot protein existence level 1. Enhances virion budding by targeting host CD4 and Tetherin/BST2 to proteasome degradation. Degradation of CD4 prevents any unwanted premature interactions between viral Env and its host receptor CD4 in the endoplasmic reticulum. Degradation of antiretroviral protein Tetherin/BST2 is important for virion budding, as BST2 tethers new viral particles to the host cell membrane. Mechanistically, Vpu bridges either CD4 or BST2 to BTRC, a substrate recognition subunit of the Skp1/Cullin/F-box protein E3 ubiquiti
   6955..7188    +  misc_feature   RRE: The Rev response element (RRE) of HIV-1 allows for Rev-dependent mRNA export from the nucleus to the cytoplasm.
   7565..7839    +  CDS            Rev (fragment): human immunodeficiency virus 1 (HIV-1) Rev protein; rev; enhances nuclear export of unspliced and incompletely spliced viral mRNAs
   8087..8142    +  polyA_signal   β-globin poly(A) signal: rabbit β-globin polyadenylation signal (Gil and Proudfoot, 1987)
   8525..8547    -  protein_bind   lac operator (fragment): The lac repressor binds to the lac operator to inhibit transcription in E. coli. This inhibition can be relieved by adding lactose or isopropyl-β-D-thiogalactopyranoside (IPTG). lac repressor encoded by lacI
   8551..8581    -  promoter       lac promoter: promoter for the E. coli lac operon
   8596..8617    -  protein_bind   CAP binding site: CAP binding activates transcription in the presence of cAMP. E. coli catabolite activator protein
   8630..8669    -  CDS            lacI (fragment): lac repressor; lacI; The lac repressor binds to the lac operator to inhibit transcription in E. coli. This inhibition can be relieved by adding lactose or isopropyl-β-D-thiogalactopyranoside (IPTG).
   8676..8698    +  promoter       SV40 promoter (fragment): SV40 enhancer and early promoter
   8722..8857    +  rep_origin     SV40 ori: SV40 origin of replication
   8877..9011    +  polyA_signal   SV40 poly(A) signal: SV40 polyadenylation signal
   9013..9067    -  CDS            lacI (fragment): lac repressor; lacI; The lac repressor binds to the lac operator to inhibit transcription in E. coli. This inhibition can be relieved by adding lactose or isopropyl-β-D-thiogalactopyranoside (IPTG).
   9250..9838    -  rep_origin     ori: high-copy-number ColE1/pMB1/pBR322/pUC origin of replication
  10009..10869   -  CDS            AmpR: β-lactamase; bla; confers resistance to ampicillin, carbenicillin, and related antibiotics
  10870..10974   -  promoter       AmpR promoter: bla
