[The description below was written by a language model from this plasmid's Addgene catalogue record and pLannotate feature annotations shown in this document.]
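Description:
psPAX2-D64V-NC-COM is an 11 kb second-generation lentiviral packaging plasmid derived from psPAX2, intended for transfection into mammalian producer cells rather than for packaging into particles itself. In bacteria it is maintained through a high-copy ColE1/pUC-type origin and selected with ampicillin via the β-lactamase gene. An SV40 origin is also present, which can support episomal replication in cells expressing large T antigen.

The viral helper cassette is driven by a CAG-type arrangement (CMV enhancer, chicken β-actin promoter and chimeric β-actin/β-globin intron) and terminated by the rabbit β-globin polyadenylation signal. It encodes HIV-1 gag and pol, together with tat and rev sequences and the Rev response element that permits Rev-dependent nuclear export of the unspliced gag-pol message. Only short remnants of vpr and vpu and a small fragment of the Ψ packaging signal are annotated.

The distinguishing modification is the in-frame insertion of Com, the RNA-binding translational regulator from bacteriophage Mu, after the second zinc finger of the nucleocapsid (NC) domain of the Gag precursor. The catalogue lists the insert as a 273 bp synthetic segment, and the annotation places the com coding sequence between gag and pol, preceded by a short stretch that the software matches to MS2 coat protein. The name indicates a D64V change, which is conventionally the integrase catalytic mutation that makes particles integration-deficient, although the feature table does not annotate it.

According to the associated publication title, the plasmid is used to make lentiviral capsid-based particles that deliver Cas9/sgRNA ribonucleoprotein for transient "hit-and-run" genome editing. Presumably this works by Com-fused Gag capturing guide RNAs that carry the cognate com-binding aptamer.
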