Addgene plasmid #131226: psPAX2-D64V-NC-COM
Purpose: Expressing GAG precursor protein, in which COM is inserted after the second zinc finger domain of nucleocapsid protein (NC)
Depositing lab: Baisong Lu. Depositing organization: Wake Forest University Health Sciences. Publication: Delivering Cas9/sgRNA ribonucleoprotein (RNP) by lentiviral capsid-based bionanoparticles for efficient 'hit-and-run' genome editing. Lyu P, Javidi-Parsijani P, Atala A, Lu B. Nucleic Acids Res. 2019 Jul 12. pii: 5531787. doi: 10.1093/nar/gkz605. PubMed 31299082.
Backbone
  Vector backbone: pspAx2
  Vector type: Mammalian Expression, Lentiviral
Growth in bacteria
  Bacterial resistance: Ampicillin, 100 μg/mL
  Growth temperature: 37°C
  Growth strain: NEB Stable
  Copy number: High Copy
Gene/Insert
  Gene/Insert name: COM
  Species: Synthetic
  Insert size (bp): 273
Terms and licenses: Academic/Nonprofit Terms; Industry Terms: Not Available to Industry
How to cite: psPAX2-D64V-NC-COM was a gift from Baisong Lu (Addgene plasmid # 131226 ; http://n2t.net/addgene:131226 ; RRID:Addgene_131226)
